Addgene plasmid #126972: pJUMP25-1A(sfGFP)
Purpose: (Empty Backbone) Level 1 vector. sfGFP reporter. Origin RSF1010 (Broad-host-range)
Depositing lab: Chris French. Depositing organization: University of Edinburgh. Publication: Joint universal modular plasmids (JUMP): a flexible vector platform for synthetic biology. Valenzuela-Ortega M, French C. Synth Biol (Oxf). 2021 Feb 2;6(1):ysab003. doi: 10.1093/synbio/ysab003. eCollection 2021. PubMed 33623824.
Backbone
  Vector backbone: pJUMP25-1A
  Backbone manufacturer: Backbone derived from SEVA.
  Vector type: Bacterial Expression, Synthetic Biology
Growth in bacteria
  Bacterial resistance: Kanamycin, 50 μg/mL
  Growth temperature: 37°C
  Growth strain: JM109
  Copy number: Low Copy
Gene/Insert
  Gene/Insert name: None
  Mutation: None
Terms and licenses: Academic/Nonprofit Terms; Industry Terms: Not Available to Industry
Depositor comments: Please visit https://www.biorxiv.org/content/10.1101/799585v1 for bioRxiv preprint.
How to cite: pJUMP25-1A(sfGFP) was a gift from Chris French (Addgene plasmid # 126972 ; http://n2t.net/addgene:126972 ; RRID:Addgene_126972)
