[The description below was written by a language model from this plasmid's Addgene catalogue record and pLannotate feature annotations shown in this document.]
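Description:
pJUMP25-1A(sfGFP) is an empty Level 1 backbone from the Joint Universal Modular Plasmids (JUMP) platform, a set of synthetic-biology vectors derived from the SEVA plasmid architecture and intended for modular assembly and bacterial expression. It is about 6.1 kb. It replicates through the broad-host-range RSF1010 replicon: the oriV origin is accompanied by the repA, repB and repC genes whose products it requires, along with an R1162-like antisense RNA associated with this replicon family. The record lists the plasmid as low copy. Because RSF1010 replication relies on its own plasmid-encoded proteins, the vector is meant to be maintained in many bacterial species, not only E. coli. An incP oriT is also present, which should allow conjugative mobilisation when transfer functions are supplied in trans. Selection is by kanamycin through the aphA1 (nptI) aminoglycoside phosphotransferase gene.

No gene of interest is recorded as an insert. Instead, the cargo position holds a superfolder GFP reporter cassette, in which a fragment of the strong constitutive J23119 promoter and a phage T7 gene 10 ribosome binding site drive sfGFP. The cassette is bracketed by BioBrick prefix and suffix sequences and is insulated by the lambda t0 terminator downstream and the rrnB T1 terminator on the other side of the cargo site. In modular cloning vectors of this kind such a reporter usually acts as a visual placeholder that is replaced by assembled parts, so correct clones lose fluorescence. The record only calls it an sfGFP reporter, however, and the feature table does not annotate the assembly restriction sites or overhangs. A short lac UV5 promoter fragment is annotated next to repB.
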