Features (pLannotate 1.2.2; 15 found; start..end, strand, type, name):
     47..68      +  misc_feature   BioBrick prefix: BioBrick prefix for parts that do not start with "ATG"
     91..115     +  promoter       J23119(SpeI) promoter (fragment): bacterial promoter (Registry of Standard Biological Parts BBa J23119) modified to end with an SpeI site
    130..150     +  RBS            RBS: efficient ribosome binding site from bacteriophage T7 gene 10 (Olins and Rangwala, 1989)
    167..877     +  CDS            superfolder GFP: GFP variant that folds robustly even when fused to poorly folded proteins (Pédelacq et al., 2006)
    930..950     +  misc_feature   BioBrick suffix: universal suffix for all parts
    984..1078    +  terminator     lambda t0 terminator: transcription terminator from phage lambda
   1210..2022    +  CDS            aphA1: KKA1_ECOLX - Also known as nptI. Protein inferred from homology: Swiss-Prot protein existence level 3. Resistance to kanamycin and structurally-related aminoglycosides, including amikacin. From Escherichia coli.
   2192..2300    +  oriT           oriT: incP origin of transfer
   2311..3162    -  CDS            RSF1010 RepC (fragment): replication protein C of the broad-host-range plasmid RSF1010 (Scholz et al., 1989); repC
   3152..3988    -  CDS            repA: REPJ_ECOLX - Experimental evidence at protein level: Swiss-Prot protein existence level 1. This protein is involved in regulating the plasmid copy- number. Increasing the level of this protein results in a higher plasmid copy-number. From Escherichia coli.
   3980..4054    -  ncRNA          Plasmid R1162: Accession: RF00043 - R1162-like plasmid antisense RNA
   4499..5470    -  CDS            RSF1010 RepB: replication protein B of the broad-host-range plasmid RSF1010 (Scholz et al., 1989); repB
   5494..5522    -  promoter       lac UV5 promoter (fragment): E. coli lac promoter with an "up" mutation
   5577..5971    +  rep_origin     RSF1010 oriV: replication origin of the broad-host-range plasmid RSF1010; requires the RSF1010 RepA/B/C proteins for replication (Scholz et al., 1989)
   6009..6095    -  terminator     rrnB T1 terminator: Escherichia coli rrnB; transcription terminator T1 from the E. coli rrnB gene
>Addgene plasmid #126972 | pJUMP25-1A(sfGFP) | addgene full sequence | sequence record 248032 | Addgene NGS Result
TTAATTAAGGAGTTTTGCAGGTGCCTTGGAACACCTGCTTTTCGCTGAATTCGCGGCCGCTTCTAGAGCG
TCTCTGGAGTGAGACCGGAGTTGACGGCTAGCTCAGTCCTAGGTACAGTGCTAGCGTACTTGTTTAACTT
TAAGAAGGAGATATACAATGGTAGCCCGTAAAGGCGAAGAGCTGTTCACTGGTGTCGTCCCTATTCTGGT
GGAACTGGATGGTGATGTCAACGGTCATAAGTTTTCCGTGCGTGGCGAGGGTGAAGGTGACGCAACTAAT
GGTAAACTGACGCTGAAGTTCATCTGTACTACTGGTAAACTGCCGGTACCTTGGCCGACTCTGGTAACGA
CGCTGACTTATGGTGTTCAGTGCTTTGCTCGTTATCCGGACCATATGAAGCAGCATGACTTCTTCAAGTC
CGCCATGCCGGAAGGCTATGTGCAGGAACGCACGATTTCCTTTAAGGATGACGGCACGTACAAAACGCGT
GCGGAAGTGAAATTTGAAGGCGATACCCTGGTAAACCGCATTGAGCTGAAAGGCATTGACTTTAAAGAAG
ATGGCAATATCCTGGGCCATAAGCTGGAATACAATTTTAACAGCCACAATGTTTACATCACCGCCGATAA
ACAAAAAAATGGCATTAAAGCGAATTTTAAAATTCGCCACAACGTGGAGGATGGCAGCGTGCAGCTGGCT
GATCACTACCAGCAAAACACTCCAATCGGTGATGGTCCTGTTCTGCTGCCAGACAATCACTATCTGAGCA
CGCAAAGCGTTCTGTCTAAAGATCCGAACGAGAAACGCGATCATATGGTTCTGCTGGAGTTCGTAACCGC
AGCGGGCATCACGCATGGTATGGATGAACTGTACAAAGGTTCGTAACTTCTGACTGAGTTGCACGCTGGT
CTCTCGCTAATGTGAGACGTACTAGTAGCGGCCGCTGCAGGGAGTTGTCTTCGAAGACTTCGCTCTAGTC
TTGGACTCCTGTTGATAGATCCAGTAATGACCTCAGAACTCCATCTGGATTTGTTCAGAACGCTCGGTTG
CCGCCGGGCGTTTTTTATTGGTGAGAATCCAGGGGTCCCCAATAATTACGATTTAAATTTGTGTCTCAAA
ATCTCTGATGTTACATTGCACAAGATAAAAATATATCATCATGAACAATAAAACTGTCTGCTTACATAAA
CAGTAATACAAGGGGTGTTATGAGCCATATTCAGCGTGAAACGAGCTGTAGCCGTCCGCGTCTGAACAGC
AACATGGATGCGGATCTGTATGGCTATAAATGGGCGCGTGATAACGTGGGTCAGAGCGGCGCGACCATTT
ATCGTCTGTATGGCAAACCGGATGCGCCGGAACTGTTTCTGAAACATGGCAAAGGCAGCGTGGCGAACGA
TGTGACCGATGAAATGGTGCGTCTGAACTGGCTGACCGAATTTATGCCGCTGCCGACCATTAAACATTTT
ATTCGCACCCCGGATGATGCGTGGCTGCTGACCACCGCGATTCCGGGCAAAACCGCGTTTCAGGTGCTGG
AAGAATATCCGGATAGCGGCGAAAACATTGTGGATGCGCTGGCCGTGTTTCTGCGTCGTCTGCATAGCAT
TCCGGTGTGCAACTGCCCGTTTAACAACGATCGTGTGTTTCGTCTGGCCCAGGCGCAGAGCCGTATGAAC
AACGGCCTGGTGGATGCGAGCGATTTTGATGATGAACGTAACGGCTGGCCGGTGGAACAGGTGTGGAAAG
AAATGCATAAACTGCTGCCGTTTAGCCCGGATAGCGTGGTGACCCACGGCGATTTTAGCCTGGATAACCT
GATTTTCGATGAAGGCAAACTGATTGGCTGCATTGATGTGGGCCGTGTGGGCATTGCGGATCGTTATCAG
GATCTGGCCATTCTGTGGAACTGCCTGGGCGAATTTAGCCCGAGCCTGCAAAAACGTCTGTTTCAGAAAT
ATGGCATTGATAATCCGGATATGAACAAACTGCAATTTCATCTGATGCTGGATGAATTTTTCTAATAATT
AATTGGACCGCGGTCCGCGCGTTGTCCTTTTCCGCTGCATAACCCTGCTTCGGGGTCATTATAGCGATTT
TTTCGGTATATCCATCCTTTTTCGCACGATATACAGGATTTTGCCAAAGGGTTCGTGTAGACTTTCCTTG
GTGTATCCAACGGCGTCAGCCGGGCAGGATAGGTGAAGTAGGCCCACCCGCGAGCGGGTGTTCCTTCTTC
ACTGTCCCTTATTCGCACCTGGCGGTGCTCAACGGGAATCCTGCTCTGCGAGGCTGGCCGTAGGCCGGCC
TCAGCCTGCCGCCTTGGGCCGGGTGATGTCGTACTTGCCCGCCGCGAACTCGGTTACCGTCCAGCCCAGC
GCGACCAGCTCCGGCAACGCCTCGCGCACCCGCTGGCGGCGCTTGCGCATGGTCGAACCACTGGCCTCTG
ACGGCCAGACATAGCCGCACAAGGTATCTATGGAAGCCTTGCCGGTTTTGCCGGGGTCGATCCAGCCACA
CAGCCGCTGGTGCAGCAGGCGGGCGGTTTCGCTGTCCAGCGCCCGCACCTCGTCCATGCTGATGCGCACA
TGCTGGCCGCCACCCATGACGGCCTGCGCGATCAAGGGGTTCAGGGCCACGTACAGGCGCCCGTCCGCCT
CGTCGCTGGCGTACTCCGACAGCAGCCGAAACCCCTGCCGCTTGCGGCCATTCTGGGCTATGATGGATAC
CTTCCAAAGGCGCTCGATGCAGTCCTGTATGTGCTTGAGCGCCCCACCACTATCGACCTCTGCCCCGATT
TCCTTTGCCAGCGCCCGATAGCTACCTTTGACCACCATGGCATCAGCGGTGACGGCCTCCCACTTGGGTT
CCAGGAACAGCCGGAGCTGCCGTCCGCCTTCGGTCTTGGGTTCCGGGCCAAGCACTAGGCCATTAGGCCC
AGCCATGGCCACCAGCCCTTGCAGGATGCGCAGATCATCAGCGCCCAGCGGCTCCGGGCCGCTGAACTCG
ATCCGCTTGCCGTCGCCGTAGTCATACGTCACGTCCAGCTTGCTGCGCTTGCGCTCGCCCCGCTTGAGGG
CACGGAACAGGCCGGGGGCCAGACAGTGCGCCGGGTCGTGCCGGACGTGGCTGAGGCTGTGCTTGTTCTT
AGGCTTCACCACGGGGCACCCCCTTGCTCTTGCGCTGCCTCTCCAGCACGGCGGGCTTGAGCACCCCGCC
GTCATGCCGCCTGAACCACCGATCAGCGAACGGTGCGCCATAGTTGGCCTTGCTCACACCGAAGCGGACG
AAGAACCGGCGCTGGTCGTCGTCCACACCCCATTCCTCGGCCTCGGCGCTGGTCATGCTCGACAGGTAGG
ACTGCCAGCGGATGTTATCGACCAGTACCGAGCTGCCCCGGCTGGCCTGCTGCTGGTCGCCTGCGCCCAT
CATGGCCGCGCCCTTGCTGGCATGGTGCAGGAACACGATAGAGCACCCGGTATCGGCGGCTATGGCCTCC
ATGCGACCGATGACCTGGGCCATGGGGCCGCTGGCGTTTTCTTCCTCGATGTGGAACCGGCGCAGCGTGT
CCAGCACCATCAGGCGGCGGCCCTCGGCGGCGCGCTTGAGGCCGTCGAACCACTCCGGGGCCATGATGTT
GGGCAGGCTGCCGATCAGCGGCTGGATCAGCAGGCCGTCAGCCACGGCTTGCCGTTCCTCGGCGCTGAGG
TGCGCCCCAAGGGCGTGCAGGCGGTGATGAATGGCGGTGGGCGGATCTTCGGCGGGCAGGTAGATCACCG
GGCCGGTGGGCAGTTCGCCCACCTCCAGCAGATCCGGCCCGCCTGCAATCTGTGCGGCCAGTTGCAGGGC
CAGCATGGATTTACCGGCACCACCGGGCGACACCAGCGCCCCGACCGTACCGGCCACCATGTTGGGCAAA
ACGTAGTCCAGCGGTGGCGGCGCTGCTGCGAACGCCTCCAGAATATTGATAGGCTTATGGGTAGCCATTG
ATTGCCTCCTTTGCAGGCAGTTGGTGGTTAGGCGCTGGCGGGGTCACTACCCCCGCCCTGCGCCGCTCTG
AGTTCTTCCAGGCACTCGCGCAGCGCCTCGTATTCGTCGTCGGTCAGCCAGAACTTGCGCTGACGCATCC
CTTTGGCCTTCATGCGCTCGGCATATCGCGCTTGGCGTACAGCGTCAGGGCTGGCCAGCAGGTCGCCGGT
CTGCTTGTCCTTTTGGTCTTTCATATCAGTCACCGAGAAACTTGCCGGGGCCGAAAGGCTTGTGTTCGCG
GAACAAGGACAAGGTGCAGCCGTCAAGGTTAAGGCTGGCCATATCAGCGACTGAAAAGCGGCCAGCCTCG
GCCTTGTTTGACGTATAACCAAAGCCACCGGGCAACCAATAGCCCTTGTCACTTTTGATCAGGTAGACCG
ACCCTGAAGCGCTTTTTTCGTATTCCATAAAACCCCCTTCTGTGCGTGAGTACTCATAGTATAACAGGCG
TGAGTACCAACGCAAGCACTACATGCTGAAATCTGGCCCGCCCCTGTCCATGCCTCGCTGGCGGGGTGCC
GGTGCCCGTGCCAGCTCGGCCCGCGCAAGCTGGACGCTGGGCAGACCCATGACCTTGCTGACGGTGCGCT
CGATGTAATCCGCTTCGTGGCCGGGCTTGCGCTCTGCCAGCGCTGGGCTGGCCTCGGCCATGGCCTTGCC
GATTTCCTCGGCACTGCGGCCCCGGCTGGCCAGCTTCTGCGCGGCGATAAAGTCGCACTTGCTGAGGTCA
TCACCGAAGCGCTTGACCAGCCCGGCCATCTCGCTGCGGTACTCGTCCAGCGCCGTGCGCCGGTGGCGGC
TAAGCTGCCGCTCGGGCAGTTCGAGGCTGGCCAGCCTGCGGGCCTTCTCCTGCTGCCGCTGGGCCTGCTC
GATCTGCTGGCCAGCCTGCTGCACCAGCGCCGGGCCAGCGGTGGCGGTCTTGCCCTTGGATTCACGCAGC
AGCACCCACGGCTGATAACCGGCGCGGGTGGTGTGCTTGTCCTTGCGGTTGGTGAAGCCCGCCAAGCGGC
CATAGTGGCGGCTGTCGGCGCTGGCCGGGTCGGCGTCGTACTCGCTGGCCAGCGTCCGGGCAATCTGCCC
CCGAAGTTCACCGCCTGCGGCGTCGGCCACCTTGACCCATGCCTGATAGTTCTTCGGGCTGGTTTCCACT
ACCAGGGCAGGCTCCCGGCCCTCGGCTTTCATGTCATCCAGGTCAAACTCGCTGAGGTCGTCCACCAGCA
CCAGACCATGCCGCTCCTGCTCGGCGGGCCTGATATACACGTCATTGCCCTGGGCATTCATCCGCTTGAG
CCATGGCGTGTTCTGGAGCACTTCGGCGGCTGACCATTCCCGGTTCATCATCTGGCCGGTGGTGGCGTCC
CTGACGCCGATATCGAAGCGCTCACAGCCCATGGCCTTGAGCTGTCGGCCTATGGCCTGCAAAGTCCTGT
CGTTCTTCATCGGGCCACCAAGCGATTCCCACACATTATACGAGCCGGAAGCATAAAGTGTAGCTAGATC
CGAAGGATGAGCCGGGCTGAATGATCGACCGAGACAGGCCCTGCGGGGCTGCACACGCGCCCCCACCCTT
CGGGTAGGGGGAAAGGCCGCTAAAGCGGCTAAAAGCGCTCCAGCGTATTTCTGCGGGGTTTGGTGTGGGG
TTTAGCGGGCTTTGCCCGCCTTTCCCCCTGCCGCGCAGCGGTGGGGCGGTGTGTAGCCTAGCGCAGCGAA
TAGACCAGCTATCCGGCCTCTGGCCGGGCATATTGGGCAAGGGCAGCAGCGCCCCACAAGGGCGCTGATA
ACCGCGCCTAGTGGATTATTCTTAGATAATCATGGATGGATTTTTCCAACACCCCGCCAGCCCCCGCCCC
TGCTGGGTTTGCAGGTTTGGGGGCGTGACAGTTATTGCAGGGGTTCGTGACAGTTATTGCAGGGGGGCGT
GACAGTTATTGCAGGGGTTCGTGACAGTTAGGGCGCGCCCAGCTGTCTAGGGCGGCGGATTTGTCCTACT
CAGGAGAGCGTTCACCGACAAACAACAGATAAAACGAAAGGCCCAGTCTTTCGACTGAGCCTTTCGTTTT
ATTTGATGCCT
